>Addgene plasmid #148815 | pAc5.1B-EGFP-DmBam_1-140_AG | depositor full sequence | sequence record 291263 | Full Sequence
CTTCAAGGAATTAATTCTATATTCTAAAAACACAAATGATACTTCTAAAAAAAATCATGAATGGCATCAA
CTCTGAATCAAATCTTTGCAGATGCACCTACTTCTCATTTCCACTGTCACATCATTTTTCCAGATCTCGC
TGCCTGTTATGTGGCCCACAAACCAAGACACGTTTTATGGCCATTAAAGCTGGCTGATCGTCGCCAAACA
CCAAATACATATCAATATGTACATTCGAGAAAGAAGCGATCAAAGAAGCGTCTTCGGGCGAGTAGGAGAA
TGCGGAGGAGAAGGAGAACGAGCTGATCTAGTATCTCTCCACAATCCAATGCCAACTGACCAACTGGCCA
TATTCGGAGCAATTTGAAGCCAATTTCCATCGCCTGGCGATCGCTCCATTCTTGGCTATATGTTTTTCAC
CGTTCCCGGGGCCATTTTCAAAGACTCGTCGGTAAGATAAGATTGTGTCACTCGCTGTCTCTCTTCATTT
GTCGAAGAATGCTGAGGAATTTCGCGATGACGTCGGCGAGTATTTTGAAGAATGAGAATAATTTGTATTT
ATACGAAAATCAGTTAGTGGAATTTTCTACAAAAACATGTTATCTATAGATAATTTTGTTGCAAAATATG
TTGACTATGACAAAGATTGTATGTATATACCTTTAATGTATTCTCATTTTCTTATGTATTTATAATGGCA
ATGATGATACTGATGATATTTTAAGATGATGCCAGACCACAGGCTGATTTCTGCGTCTTTTGCCGAACGC
AGTGCATGTGCGGTTGTTGTTTTTTGGAATAGTTTCAATTTTCGGACTGTCCGCTTTGATTTCAGTTTCT
TGGCTTATTCAAAAAGCAAAGTAAAGCCAAAAAAGCGAGATGGCAATACCAAATGCGGCAAAACGGTAGT
GGAAGGAAAGGGGTGCGGGGCAGCGGAAGGAAGGGTGGGGCGGGGCGTGGCGGGGTCTGTGGCTGGGCGC
GACGTCACCGACGTTGGAGCCACTCCTTTGACCATGTGTGCGTGTGTGTATTATTCGTGTCTCGCCACTC
GCCGGTTGTTTTTTTCTTTTTATCTCGCTCTCTCTAGCGCCATCTCGTACGCATGCTCAACGCACCGCAT
GTTGCCGTGTCCTTTATGCGTCATTTTGGCTCGAAATAGGCAATTATTTAAACAAAGATTAGTCAACGAA
AACGCTAAAATAAATAAGTCTACAATATGGTTACTTATTGCCATGTGTGTGCAGCCAACGATAGCAACAA
AAGCAACAACACAGTGGCTTTCCCTCTTTCACTTTTTGTTTGCAAGCGCGTGCGAGCAAGACGGCACGAC
CGGCAAACGCAATTACGCTGACAAAGAGCAGACGAAGTTTTGGCCGAAAAACATCAAGGCGCCTGATACG
AATGCATTTGCAATAACAATTGCGATATTTAATATTGTTTATGAAGCTGTTTGACTTCAAAACACACAAA
AAAAAAAATAAAACAAATTATTTGAAAGAGAATTAGGAATCGGACAGCTTATCGTTACGGGCTAACAGCA
CACCGAGACGAAATAGCTTACCTGACGTCACAGCCTCTGGAAGAACTGCCGCCAAGCAGAGAGAGAGAGA
AAAAGAGGGAGAGCAGCTTAGACCGCATGTGCTTGTGTGTGAGGCGTCTCTCTCTTCGTCTCCTGTTTGC
GCAAACGCATAGACTGCACTGAGAAAATCGATTACCTATTTTTTATGAATGAATATTTGCACTATTACTA
TTCAAAACTATTAAGATAGCAATCACATTCAATAGCCAAATACTATACCACCTGAGCGATGCAACGAAAT
GATCAATTTGAGCAAAAATGCTGCATATTTAGGACGGCATCATTATAGAAATGCTTCTTGCTGTGTACTT
TTCTCTCGTCTGGCAGCTGTTTCGCCGTTATTGTTAAAACCGGCTTAAGTTAGGTGTGTTTTCTACGACT
AGTGATGCCCCTACTAGAAGATGTGTGTTGCACAAATGTCCCTGAATAACCAATTTGAAGTGCAGATAGC
AGTAAACGTAAGCTAATATGAATATTATTTAACTGTAATGTTTTAATATCGCTGGACATTACTAATAAAC
CCACTATAAACACATGTACATATGTATGTTTTGGCATACAATGAGTAGTTGGGGAAAAAATGTGTAAAAG
CACCGTGACCATCACAGCATAAAGATAACCAGCTGAAGTATCGAATATGAGTAACCCCCAAATTGAATCA
CATGCCGCAACTGATAGGACCCATGGAAGTACACTCTTCATGGCGATATACAAGACACACACAAGCACGA
ACACCCAGTTGCGGAGGAAATTCTCCGTAAATGAAAACCCAATCGGCGAACAATTCATACCCATATATGG
TAAAAGTTTTGAACGCGACTTGAGAGCGGAGAGCATTGCGGCTGATAAGGTTTTAGCGCTAAGCGGGCTT
TATAAAACGGGCTGCGGGACCAGTTTTCATATCACTACCGTTTGAGTTCTTGTGCTGTGTGGATACTCCT
CCCGACACAAAGCCGCTCCATCAGCCAGCAGTCGTCTAATCCAGAGACCCCGGATCGGGGTACCAACATG
GTGAGCAAGGGCGAGGAGCTGTTCACCGGGGTGGTGCCCATCCTGGTCGAGCTGGACGGCGACGTAAACG
GCCACAAGTTCAGCGTGTCCGGCGAGGGCGAGGGCGATGCCACCTACGGCAAGCTGACCCTGAAGTTCAT
CTGCACCACCGGCAAGCTGCCCGTGCCCTGGCCCACCCTCGTGACCACCCTGACCTACGGCGTGCAGTGC
TTCAGCCGCTACCCCGACCACATGAAGCAGCACGACTTCTTCAAGTCCGCCATGCCCGAAGGCTACGTCC
AGGAGCGCACCATCTTCTTCAAGGACGACGGCAACTACAAGACCCGCGCCGAGGTGAAGTTCGAGGGCGA
CACCCTGGTGAACCGCATCGAGCTGAAGGGCATCGACTTCAAGGAGGACGGCAACATCCTGGGGCACAAG
CTGGAGTACAACTACAACAGCCACAACGTCTATATCATGGCCGACAAGCAGAAGAACGGCATCAAGGTGA
ACTTCAAGATCCGCCACAACATCGAGGACGGCAGCGTGCAGCTCGCCGACCACTACCAGCAGAACACCCC
CATCGGCGACGGCCCCGTGCTGCTGCCCGACAACCACTACCTGAGCACCCAGTCCGCCCTGAGCAAAGAC
CCCAACGAGAAGCGCGATCACATGGTCCTGCTGGAGTTCGTGACCGCCGCCGGGATCACTCTCGGCATGG
ACGAGCTGTACAAGCCAAGCTTGAATTCTGCAGATATCCAGCACAGTGGCGGCCGCTCGAGTATGCTTAA
TGCACGTGACGTGTGTCCTGAGGGCAACGACGACCAGCAGTTGGACCACAATTTTAAGCAGATGGAGGAG
CATTTGGCCTTAATGGTGGAAGGCAATGAAAACGAAGATCCGAGGAAAGCCACTTGTGAGTACGAGGATA
CGAACGAAGATGGTGCAACCTGCACATCGGGCGTTTTATCCGAAATCCAGGAGAACTTCGGTAGACTCCG
GTTGTGTGACGTTACTGCACCACTCCTCGAATTCCACGGTTTGGATTGCTTGCAACAGATTCAAAAGCGC
TCGCGCCATTTTGCATTCGACGGTTCTCCGGCCAAGAAGTCGCGATCCGGAGGCGTGTTGGTCACCGGGC
CAAAGCAGAAGCAACTGCAGAAGGAAAATGTGTGGAACCGGAAGAGTAAAGGCTCTGCGTCCTAAGGGCC
CGCGGTTCGAAGGTAAGCCTATCCCTAACCCTCTCCTCGGTCTCGATTCTACGCGTACCGGTCATCATCA
CCATCACCATTGAGTTTAAACCCGCTGATCAGCCTCGACTGTGCCTTCTAAGGCCTGAGCTCGCTGATCA
GCCTCGATCGAGGATCCAGACATGATAAGATACATTGATGAGTTTGGACAAACCACAACTAGAATGCAGT
GAAAAAAATGCTTTATTTGTGAAATTTGTGATGCTATTGCTTTATTTGTAACCATTATAAGCTGCAATAA
ACAAGTTAACAACAACAATTGCATTCATTTTATGTTTCAGGTTCAGGGGGAGGTGTGGGAGGTTTTTTAA
AGCAAGTAAAACCTCTACAAATGTGGTATGGCTGATTATGATCAGTCGACCGATGCCCTTGAGAGCCTTC
AACCCAGTCAGCTCCTTCCGGTGGGCGCGGGGCATGACTATCGTCGCCGCACTTATGACTGTCTTCTTTA
TCATGCAACTCGTAGGACAGGTGCCGGCAGCGCTCTGGGTCATTTTCGGCGAGGACCGCTTTCGCTGGAG
CGCGACGATGATCGGCCTGTCGCTTGCGGTATTCGGAATCTTGCACGCCCTCGCTCAAGCCTTCGTCACT
GGTCCCGCCACCAAACGTTTCGGCGAGAAGCAGGCCATTATCGCCGGCATGGCGGCCGACGCGCTGGGCT
ACGTCTTGCTGGCGTTCGCGACGCGAGGCTGGATGGCCTTCCCCATTATGATTCTTCTCGCTTCCGGCGG
CATCGGGATGCCCGCGTTGCAGGCCATGCTGTCCAGGCAGGTAGATGACGACCATCAGGGACAGCTTCAA
GGATCGCTCGCGGCTCTTACCAGCCAGCAAAAGGCCAGGAACCGTAAAAAGGCCGCGTTGCTGGCGTTTT
TCCATAGGCTCCGCCCCCCTGACGAGCATCACAAAAATCGACGCTCAAGTCAGAGGTGGCGAAACCCGAC
AGGACTATAAAGATACCAGGCGTTTCCCCCTGGAAGCTCCCTCGTGCGCTCTCCTGTTCCGACCCTGCCG
CTTACCGGATACCTGTCCGCCTTTCTCCCTTCGGGAAGCGTGGCGCTTTCTCAATGCTCACGCTGTAGGT
ATCTCAGTTCGGTGTAGGTCGTTCGCTCCAAGCTGGGCTGTGTGCACGAACCCCCCGTTCAGCCCGACCG
CTGCGCCTTATCCGGTAACTATCGTCTTGAGTCCAACCCGGTAAGACACGACTTATCGCCACTGGCAGCA
GCCACTGGTAACAGGATTAGCAGAGCGAGGTATGTAGGCGGTGCTACAGAGTTCTTGAAGTGGTGGCCTA
ACTACGGCTACACTAGAAGGACAGTATTTGGTATCTGCGCTCTGCTGAAGCCAGTTACCTTCGGAAAAAG
AGTTGGTAGCTCTTGATCCGGCAAACAAACCACCGCTGGTAGCGGTGGTTTTTTTGTTTGCAAGCAGCAG
ATTACGCGCAGAAAAAAAGGATCTCAAGAAGATCCTTTGATCTTTTCTACGGGGTCTGACGCTCAGTGGA
ACGAAAACTCACGTTAAGGGATTTTGGTCATGAGATTATCAAAAAGGATCTTCACCTAGATCCTTTTAAA
TTAAAAATGAAGTTTTAAATCAATCTAAAGTATATATGAGTAAACTTGGTCTGACAGTTACCAATGCTTA
ATCAGTGAGGCACCTATCTCAGCGATCTGTCTATTTCGTTCATCCATAGTTGCCTGACTCCCCGTCGTGT
AGATAACTACGATACGGGAGGGCTTACCATCTGGCCCCAGTGCTGCAATGATACCGCGAGACCCACGCTC
ACCGGCTCCAGATTTATCAGCAATAAACCAGCCAGCCGGAAGGGCCGAGCGCAGAAGTGGTCCTGCAACT
TTATCCGCCTCCATCCAGTCTATTAATTGTTGCCGGGAAGCTAGAGTAAGTAGTTCGCCAGTTAATAGTT
TGCGCAACGTTGTTGCCATTGCTGCAGGCATCGTGGTGTCACGCTCGTCGTTTGGTATGGCTTCATTCAG
CTCCGGTTCCCAACGATCAAGGCGAGTTACATGATCCCCCATGTTGTGCAAAAAAGCGGTTAGCTCCTTC
GGTCCTCCGATCGTTGTCAGAAGTAAGTTGGCCGCAGTGTTATCACTCATGGTTATGGCAGCACTGCATA
ATTCTCTTACTGTCATGCCATCCGTAAGATGCTTTTCTGTGACTGGTGAGTACTCAACCAAGTCATTCTG
AGAATAGTGTATGCGGCGACCGAGTTGCTCTTGCCCGGCGTCAACACGGGATAATACCGCGCCACATAGC
AGAACTTTAAAAGTGCTCATCATTGGAAAACGTTCTTCGGGGCGAAAACTCTCAAGGATCTTACCGCTGT
TGAGATCCAGTTCGATGTAACCCACTCGTGCACCCAACTGATCTTCAGCATCTTTTACTTTCACCAGCGT
TTCTGGGTGAGCAAAAACAGGAAGGCAAAATGCCGCAAAAAAGGGAATAAGGGCGACACGGAAATGTTGA
ATACTCATACTCTTCCTTTTTCAATATTATTGAAGCATTTATCAGGGTTATTGTCTCATGAGCGGATACA
TATTTGAATGTATTTAGAAAAATAAACAAATAGGGGTTCCGCGCACATTTCCCCGAAAAGTGCCACCTGA
CGTCTAAGAAACCATTATTATCATGACATTAACCTATAAAAATAGGCGTATCACGAGGCCCTTTCGT
Features (pLannotate 1.2.2; 10 found; start..end, strand, type, name):
     56..2568    +  promoter       Ac5 promoter: Drosophila melanogaster actin 5C promoter
   2588..3304    +  CDS            EGFP: EGFP is a basic (constitutively fluorescent) green fluorescent protein published in 1996, derived from Aequorea victoria. It is reported to be a rapidly-maturing weak dimer with moderate acid sensitivity.
   3353..3772    +  CDS            bam (fragment): BAM_DROME - Experimental evidence at protein level: Swiss-Prot protein existence level 1. Required to initiate both male and female gametogenesis. May regulate cystoblast cell divisions. From Drosophila melanogaster (Fruit fly).
   3792..3833    +  CDS            V5 tag: epitope tag from simian virus 5
   3933..4067    -  polyA_signal   SV40 poly(A) signal: SV40 polyadenylation signal
   4090..4174    -  CDS            large T antigen (fragment): large T antigen from SV40 (simian virus 40)
   4175..4645    +  CDS            TcR (fragment): tetracycline efflux protein; tet; confers resistance to tetracycline
   4689..5277    -  rep_origin     ori: high-copy-number ColE1/pMB1/pBR322/pUC origin of replication
   5448..6308    -  CDS            AmpR: β-lactamase; bla; confers resistance to ampicillin, carbenicillin, and related antibiotics
   6309..6413    -  promoter       AmpR promoter: bla
