[The description below was written by a language model from this plasmid's Addgene catalogue record and pLannotate feature annotations shown in this document.]
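Description:
pAc5.1B-EGFP-DmBam_1-140_AG is a 6,507 nt insect expression plasmid for producing a GFP-tagged N-terminal fragment of the Drosophila melanogaster Bag-of-marbles (Bam) protein. The catalogue lists the backbone as unknown, although the name and the annotated parts point to a pAc5.1-type vector. It is maintained in E. coli through a ColE1/pUC-family origin and selected with ampicillin via the β-lactamase gene and its own bla promoter. The origin is annotated as a high-copy type, whereas the repository entry lists the plasmid as low copy. Short annotated fragments of a tetracycline resistance gene and of SV40 large T antigen appear to be non-functional backbone remnants. No marker for selection in insect cells is annotated.

The expression cassette is driven by the Drosophila actin 5C (Ac5) promoter, a strong constitutive promoter commonly used in fly cell lines. It is followed by an EGFP coding sequence and then the bam fragment, which the name indicates covers residues 1–140, giving an N-terminal EGFP fusion. A vector-derived V5 epitope tag lies just downstream of the insert. The record does not show whether it is in frame and translated or separated from the insert by a stop codon. An SV40 polyadenylation signal follows, annotated on the opposite strand.

The stated purpose is insect-cell expression of this Bam fragment. The associated publication concerns Bam's direct interaction with the CAF40 subunit of the CCR4-NOT complex and the resulting repression of mRNA targets. This suggests use in domain mapping, localisation or interaction assays with the EGFP moiety as a handle. The depositor notes that the supplied sequence may be theoretical or based on Sanger reads.
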