Addgene plasmid #148815: pAc5.1B-EGFP-DmBam_1-140_AG
Purpose: Insect Expression of DmBam_1-140
Depositing lab: Elisa Izaurralde. Depositing organization: Max Planck Institute for Developmental Biology. Publication: Drosophila Bag-of-marbles directly interacts with the CAF40 subunit of the CCR4-NOT complex to elicit repression of mRNA targets. Sgromo A, Raisch T, Backhaus C, Keskeny C, Alva V, Weichenrieder O, Izaurralde E. RNA. 2018 Mar;24(3):381-395. doi: 10.1261/rna.064584.117. Epub 2017 Dec 18. PubMed 29255063.
Backbone
  Vector backbone: Unknown
  Vector type: Insect Expression
Growth in bacteria
  Bacterial resistance: Ampicillin, 100 μg/mL
  Growth temperature: 37°C
  Growth strain: DH5alpha
  Copy number: Low Copy
Gene/Insert
  Gene/Insert name: DmBam_1-140
  Species: D. melanogaster (fly)
  Entrez Gene: bam (a.k.a. Dmel_CG10422, BAM, Bam, Bam-C, BamC, BamF, CG10422, Dmel\CG10422, alpha, fs(3)neo61, ham)
  Cloning method: Unknown
Terms and licenses: Academic/Nonprofit Terms; Industry Terms: Not Available to Industry
Depositor comments: sequence given by UniProt.: P22745 (NCBI NM:057452.3). Plasmids from this collection were made available to the research community and donated after the lab closed. Please note that the sequence provided by the depositing laboratory may be theoretical/predicted or based on Sanger sequencing results. There may be discrepancies between sequencing results obtained by Addgene and the depositor sequence. If an Addgene verified sequence is not available, please contact before placing your order to request that our lab fully sequence the plasmid.
How to cite: pAc5.1B-EGFP-DmBam_1-140_AG was a gift from Elisa Izaurralde (Addgene plasmid # 148815 ; http://n2t.net/addgene:148815 ; RRID:Addgene_148815)
